Addgene plasmid #204345: PB-CAG-ChR2-YFP
Purpose: PiggyBac transposon vector suitable for inserting the ChR2-YFP optogenetic actuator driven by the ubiquitous CAG promoter into the genome of mammalian cell lines.
Depositing lab: Ivo Lieberam. Depositing organization: King's College London. Publication: Aberrant axon initial segment plasticity and intrinsic excitability of ALS hiPSC motor neurons. Harley P, Kerins C, Gatt A, Neves G, Riccio F, Machado CB, Cheesbrough A, R'Bibo L, Burrone J, Lieberam I. Cell Rep. 2023 Dec 26;42(12):113509. doi: 10.1016/j.celrep.2023.113509. Epub 2023 Nov 28. PubMed 38019651.
Backbone
  Vector backbone: pXL-BacII
  Backbone manufacturer: Malcolm Fraser (see PMID: 17233894)
  Backbone size w/o insert (bp): 3400
  Total vector size (bp): 9200
  Modifications to backbone: A cassette consisting of the CAG promoter, the ChR2-YFP gene (PMID: 16116447), a bGH-poly-A site and a FRT-Hygro selection cassette was inserted between the ITR transposon sites.
  Vector type: Mammalian Expression
  Selectable markers: Hygromycin
Growth in bacteria
  Bacterial resistance: Ampicillin, 100 μg/mL
  Growth temperature: 37°C
  Growth strain: DH5alpha
  Copy number: High Copy
Gene/Insert
  Gene/Insert name: ChR2-YFP
  Species: Chlamydomonas reinhardtii
  Insert size (bp): 1661
  Mutation: C-terminus (aa315-737) is deleted - PMID: 14615590; H134R mutation - PMID: 20203662
  GenBank ID: AF461397
  Promoter: CAG
  Tag / fusion protein: Yellow fluorescent protein (C terminal on insert)
  Cloning method: Restriction Enzyme; 5′ cloning site Age1 (not destroyed); 3′ cloning site EcoR1 (destroyed during cloning)
  Sequencing primers: 5′ GTGACCGGCGGCTCTAGCTAGA; 3′ GGCCACTTGTGTAGCGCCAAGT
Resource information
  A portion of this plasmid was derived from a plasmid made by: Karl Deisseroth (MTA with King's College London).
Terms and licenses: Academic/Nonprofit Terms; Industry Terms: Not Available to Industry
How to cite: PB-CAG-ChR2-YFP was a gift from Ivo Lieberam (Addgene plasmid # 204345 ; http://n2t.net/addgene:204345 ; RRID:Addgene_204345)
