[The description below was written by a language model from this plasmid's Addgene catalogue record and pLannotate feature annotations shown in this document.]
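Description:
PB-CAG-ChR2-YFP is a piggyBac transposon donor plasmid built on the pXL-BacII backbone for stable genomic integration of an optogenetic actuator into mammalian cell lines. It is maintained in E. coli through a high-copy ColE1/pUC-type origin with ampicillin resistance (AmpR). It also carries an f1 origin and remnants of a pBluescript-style lac/lacZα region. The catalogue lists a total size of about 9.2 kb, while the sequenced record is about 9.7 kb. The piggyBac terminal repeats that the record says flank the cargo are not annotated in the feature table. Two short hits labelled as lambda portal protein fragments lie on either side of the cargo, and the record does not explain them.

The main expression unit uses the CAG promoter, annotated as a CMV enhancer, a chicken β-actin promoter fragment and a chimeric β-actin/β-globin intron. It drives ChR2(H134R), an N-terminal fragment of the Chlamydomonas reinhardtii blue-light-gated cation channel channelrhodopsin-2 with the C-terminal region deleted. This is fused at its C terminus to EYFP and terminated by a bGH polyadenylation signal. Downstream in the same orientation is a hygromycin resistance cassette under tandem mouse PGK and bacterial EM7 promoters, with its own bGH poly(A). Two FRT sites bracket this cassette, so FLP recombinase can remove the marker after selection.

When piggyBac transposase is supplied, presumably from a separate source since none is annotated here, the cargo between the repeats is inserted into the host genome and integrants are selected with hygromycin. The resulting cells express ChR2-YFP ubiquitously, which allows light-evoked depolarisation and fluorescent identification. The associated publication concerns excitability in human iPSC-derived motor neurons.
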