Features (pLannotate 1.2.2; 27 found; start..end, strand, type, name):
    548..640     +  CDS            lacI (fragment): lac repressor; lacI; The lac repressor binds to the lac operator to inhibit transcription in E. coli. This inhibition can be relieved by adding lactose or isopropyl-β-D-thiogalactopyranoside (IPTG).
    653..674     +  protein_bind   CAP binding site: CAP binding activates transcription in the presence of cAMP. E. coli catabolite activator protein
    689..719     +  promoter       lac promoter: promoter for the E. coli lac operon
    727..743     +  protein_bind   lac operator: The lac repressor binds to the lac operator to inhibit transcription in E. coli. This inhibition can be relieved by adding lactose or isopropyl-β-D-thiogalactopyranoside (IPTG). lac repressor encoded by lacI
    781..1248    -  CDS            B (fragment): PORTL_LAMBD - Experimental evidence at protein level: Swiss-Prot protein existence level 1. Forms the portal vertex of the capsid (PubMed:6228056, PubMed:6232391). This portal plays critical roles in head assembly, genome packaging, neck/tail attachment, and genome ejection (Probable). The portal protein multimerizes as a single ring-shaped homododecamer arranged around a central channel (PubMed:6232391). Binds to the terminase subunits to form the packaging machine (PubMed:7799432). From Escherichia phage lambda (Bacteriophage lambda).
   1561..1587    +  misc_feature   MCS (fragment): pBluescript multiple cloning site
   1588..1635    -  protein_bind   FRT: FLP-mediated recombination occurs in the 8-bp core sequence TCTAGAAA (Turan and Bode, 2011). FLP recombinase from the Saccharomyces cerevisiae 2μ plasmid
   1664..1888    -  polyA_signal   bGH poly(A) signal: bovine growth hormone polyadenylation signal
   1924..2944    -  CDS            HygR (fragment): aminoglycoside phosphotransferase from E. coli; aph(4)-Ia; confers resistance to hygromycin
   2977..3024    -  promoter       EM7 promoter: synthetic bacterial promoter&nbsp
   3041..3528    -  promoter       PGK promoter: mouse phosphoglycerate kinase 1 promoter
   3529..3576    -  protein_bind   FRT: FLP-mediated recombination occurs in the 8-bp core sequence TCTAGAAA (Turan and Bode, 2011). FLP recombinase from the Saccharomyces cerevisiae 2μ plasmid
   3613..3634    -  promoter       SV40 promoter (fragment): SV40 enhancer and early promoter
   3638..3862    -  polyA_signal   bGH poly(A) signal: bovine growth hormone polyadenylation signal
   3911..3940    +  misc_feature   MCS (fragment): pBluescript multiple cloning site
   3941..4660    -  CDS            EYFP: enhanced YFP mammalian codon-optimized
   4676..5602    -  CDS            ChR2(H134R): H134R mutant of an N-terminal fragment of channelrhodopsin-2 from the alga Chlamydomonas reinhardtii (Nagel et al., 2005) blue light-activated cation channel
   5686..6706    -  intron         chimeric intron: chimera between introns from chicken β-actin and rabbit β-globin
   6707..6840    -  promoter       chicken β-actin promoter (fragment): contains a 21-bp deletion relative to the standard chicken β-actin promoter
   6943..7246    -  enhancer       CMV enhancer: human cytomegalovirus immediate early enhancer
   7302..7336    +  misc_feature   MCS (fragment): pBluescript multiple cloning site
   7578..7697    -  CDS            B (fragment): PORTL_LAMBD - Experimental evidence at protein level: Swiss-Prot protein existence level 1. Forms the portal vertex of the capsid (PubMed:6228056, PubMed:6232391). This portal plays critical roles in head assembly, genome packaging, neck/tail attachment, and genome ejection (Probable). The portal protein multimerizes as a single ring-shaped homododecamer arranged around a central channel (PubMed:6232391). Binds to the terminase subunits to form the packaging machine (PubMed:7799432). From Escherichia phage lambda (Bacteriophage lambda).
   7699..7854    +  CDS            lacZα (fragment): LacZα fragment of β-galactosidase; lacZ fragment
   7859..8287    +  rep_origin     f1 ori (sequence partly withheld): f1 bacteriophage origin of replication; arrow indicates direction of (+) strand synthesis
   8340..8444    +  promoter       AmpR promoter: bla
   8445..9305    +  CDS            AmpR: β-lactamase; bla; confers resistance to ampicillin, carbenicillin, and related antibiotics
   9476..365     +  rep_origin     ori (across the origin): high-copy-number ColE1/pMB1/pBR322/pUC origin of replication
>Addgene plasmid #204345 | PB-CAG-ChR2-YFP | addgene full sequence | sequence record 410725 | Addgene NGS Result
TGTTACCAGTGGCTGCTGCCAGTGGCGATAAGTCGTGTCTTACCGGGTTGGACTCAAGACGATAGTTACC
GGATAAGGCGCAGCGGTCGGGCTGAACGGGGGGTTCGTGCACACAGCCCAGCTTGGAGCGAACGACCTAC
ACCGAACTGAGATACCTACAGCGTGAGCTATGAGAAAGCGCCACGCTTCCCGAAGGGAGAAAGGCGGACA
GGTATCCGGTAAGCGGCAGGGTCGGAACAGGAGAGCGCACGAGGGAGCTTCCAGGGGGAAACGCCTGGTA
TCTTTATAGTCCTGTCGGGTTTCGCCACCTCTGACTTGAGCGTCGATTTTTGTGATGCTCGTCAGGGGGG
CGGAGCCTATGGAAAAACGCCAGCAACGCGGCCTTTTTACGGTTCCTGGCCTTTTGCTGGCCTTTTGCTC
ACATGTTCTTTCCTGCGTTATCCCCTGATTCTGTGGATAACCGTATTACCGCCTTTGAGTGAGCTGATAC
CGCTCGCCGCAGCCGAACGACCGAGCGCAGCGAGTCAGTGAGCGAGGAAGCGGAAGAGCGCCCAATACGC
AAACCGCCTCTCCCCGCGCGTTGGCCGATTCATTAATGCAGCTGGCACGACAGGTTTCCCGACTGGAAAG
CGGGCAGTGAGCGCAACGCAATTAATGTGAGTTAGCTCACTCATTAGGCACCCCAGGCTTTACACTTTAT
GCTTCCGGCTCGTATGTTGTGTGGAATTGTGAGCGGATAACAATTTCACACAGGAAACAGCTATGACCAT
GATTACGCCAAGCGCGCCCGCCGGGTAACTCACGGGGTATCCATGTCCATTTCTGCGGCATCCAGCCAGG
ATACCCGTCCTCGCTGACGTAATATCCCAGCGCCGCACCGCTGTCATTAATCTGCACACCGGCACGGCAG
TTCCGGCTGTCGCCGGTATTGTTCGGGTTGCTGATGCGCTTCGGGCTGACCATCCGGAACTGTGTCCGGA
AAAGCCGCGACGAACTGGTATCCCAGGTGGCCTGAACGAACAGTTCACCGTTAAAGGCGTGCATGGCCAC
ACCTTCCCGAATCATCATGGTAAACGTGCGTTTTCGCTCAACGTCAATGCAGCAGCAGTCATCCTCGGCA
AACTCTTTCCATGCCGCTTCAACCTCGCGGGAAAAGGCACGGGCTTCTTCCTCCCCGATGCCCAGATAGC
GCCAGCTTGGGCGATGACTGAGCCGGAAAAAAGACCCGACGATATGATCCTGATGCAGCTAGATTAACCC
TAGAAAGATAGTCTGCGTAAAATTGACGCATGCATTCTTGAAATATTGCTCTCTCTTTCTAAATAGCGCG
AATCCGTCGCTGTGCATTTAGGACATCTCAGTCGCCGCTTGGAGCTCCCGTGAGGCGTGCTTGTCAATGC
GGTAAGTGTCACTGATTTTGAACTATAACGACCGCGTGAGTCAAAATGACGCATGATTATCTTTTACGTG
ACTTTTAAGATTTAACTCATACGATAATTATATTGTTATTTCATGTTCTACTTACGTGATAACTTATTAT
ATATATATTTTCTTGTTATAGATATCAAGCTTATCGATACCGTCGACGAAGTTCCTATACTTTCTAGAGA
ATAGGAACTTCGGAATAGGAACTTCTCCATGGTAGCCCTTTCCGCCTCAGAAGCCATAGAGCCCACCGCA
TCCCCAGCATGCCTGCTATTGTCTTCCCAATCCTCCCCCTTGCTGTCCTGCCCCACCCCACCCCCCAGAA
TAGAATGACACCTACTCAGACAATGCGATGCAATTTCCTCATTTTATTAGGAAAGGACAGTGGGAGTGGC
ACCTTCCAGGGTCAAGGAAGGCACGGGGGAGGGGCAAACAACAGATGGCTGGCAACTAGAAGGCACAGTC
GAGGCGTCAGCGAGCTCTAGAGAATTGATCCCCCTATTCCTTTGCCCTCGGACGAGTGCTGGGGCGTCGG
TTTCCACTATCGGCGAGTACTTCTACACAGCCATCGGTCCAGACGGCCGCGCTTCTGCGGGCGATTTGTG
TACGCCCGACAGTCCCGGCTCCGGATCGGACGATTGCGTCGCATCGACCCTGCGCCCAAGCTGCATCATC
GAAATTGCCGTCAACCAAGCTCTGATAGAGTTGGTCAAGACCAATGCGGAGCATATACGCCCGGAGCCGC
GGCGATCCTGCAAGCTCCGGATGCCTCCGCTCGAAGTAGCGCGTCTGCTGCTCCATACAAGCCAACCACG
GCCTCCAGAAGAAGATGTTGGCGACCTCGTATTGGGAATCCCCGAACATCGCCTCGCTCCAGTCAATGAC
CGCTGTTATGCGGCCATTGTCCGTCAGGACATTGTTGGAGCCGAAATCCGCGTGCACGAGGTGCCGGACT
TCGGGGCAGTCCTCGGCCCAAAGCATCAGCTCATCGAGAGCCTGCGCGACGGACGCACTGACGGTGTCGT
CCATCACAGTTTGCCAGTGATACACATGGGGATCAGCAATCGCGCATATGAAATCACGCCATGTAGTGTA
TTGACCGATTCCTTGCGGTCCGAATGGGCCGAACCCGCTCGTCTGGCTAAGATCGGCCGCAGCGATCGCA
TCCATGGCCTCCGCGACCGGCTGCAGAACAGCGGGCAGTTCGGTTTCAGGCAGGTCTTGCAACGTGACAC
CCTGTGCACGGCGGGAGATGCAATAGGTCAGGCTCTCGCTGAATTCCCCAATGTCAAGCACTTCCGGAAT
CGGGAGCGCGGCCGATGCAAAGTGCCGATAAACATAACGATCTTTGTAGAAACCATCGGCGCAGCTATTT
ACCCGCAGGACATATCCACGCCCTCCTACATCGAAGCTGAAAGCACGAGATTCTTCGCCCTCCGAGAGCT
GCATCAGGTCGGAGACGCTGTCGAACTTTTCGATCAGAAACTTCTCGACAGACGTCGCGGTGAGTTCAGG
CTTTCCGGATCTATCCATGGTTTAGTTCCTCACCTTGTCGTATTATACTATGCCGATATACTATGCCGAT
GATTAATTGTCAACACGTGCTGCTGCAGGTCGAAAGGCCCGGAGATGAGGAAGAGGAGAACAGCGCGGCA
GACGTGCGCTTTTGAAGCGTGCAGAATGCCGGGCCTCCGGAGGACCTTCGGGCGCCCGCCCCGCCCCTGA
GCCCGCCCCTGAGCCCGCCCCCGGACCCACCCCTTCCCAGCCTCTGAGCCCAGAAAGCGAAGGAGCAAAG
CTGCTATTGGCCGCTGCCCCAAAGGCCTACCCGCTTCCATTGCTCAGCGGTGCTGTCCATCTGCACGAGA
CTAGTGAGACGTGCTACTTCCATTTGTCACGTCCTGCACGACGCGAGCTGCGGGGCGGGGGGGAACTTCC
TGACTAGGGGAGGAGTAGAAGGTGGCGCGAAGGGGCCACCAAAGAACGGAGCCGGTTGGCGCCTACCGGT
GGATGTGGAATGTGTGCGAGGCCAGAGGCCACTTGTGTAGCGCCAAGTGCCCAGCGGGGCTGCTAAAGCG
CATGCTCCAGACTGCCTTGGGAAAAGCGGAAGTTCCTATACTTTCTAGAGAATAGGAACTTCGGAATAGG
AACTTCTCCATGGTAGCCCTTAATTAAACTAGACTCGAGCCCCAGCTGGTTCTTTCCGCCTCAGAAGCCA
TAGAGCCCACCGCATCCCCAGCATGCCTGCTATTGTCTTCCCAATCCTCCCCCTTGCTGTCCTGCCCCAC
CCCACCCCCCAGAATAGAATGACACCTACTCAGACAATGCGATGCAATTTCCTCATTTTATTAGGAAAGG
ACAGTGGGAGTGGCACCTTCCAGGGTCAAGGAAGGCACGGGGGAGGGGCAAACAACAGATGGCTGGCAAC
TAGAAGGCACAGTCGAGGCTGATCAGCGAGCTCTAGGGCTAGCGGGCCCCCATGGGATCCACTAGTGGAT
CCCCCGGGCTGCAGGAATTCTTACTTGTACAGCTCGTCCATGCCGAGAGTGATCCCGGCGGCGGTCACGA
ACTCCAGCAGGACCATGTGATCGCGCTTCTCGTTGGGGTCTTTGCTCAGGGCGGACTGGTAGCTCAGGTA
GTGGTTGTCGGGCAGCAGCACGGGGCCGTCGCCGATGGGGGTGTTCTGCTGGTAGTGGTCGGCGAGCTGC
ACGCTGCCGTCCTCGATGTTGTGGCGGATCTTGAAGTTCACCTTGATGCCGTTCTTCTGCTTGTCGGCCA
TGATATAGACGTTGTGGCTGTTGTAGTTGTACTCCAGCTTGTGCCCCAGGATGTTGCCGTCCTCCTTGAA
GTCGATGCCCTTCAGCTCGATGCGGTTCACCAGGGTGTCGCCCTCGAACTTCACCTCGGCGCGGGTCTTG
TAGTTGCCGTCGTCCTTGAAGAAGATGGTGCGCTCCTGGACGTAGCCTTCGGGCATGGCGGACTTGAAGA
AGTCGTGCTGCTTCATGTGGTCGGGGTAGCGGGCGAAGCACTGCAGGCCGTAGCCGAAGGTGGTCACGAG
GGTGGGCCAGGGCACGGGCAGCTTGCCGGTGGTGCAGATGAACTTCAGGGTCAGCTTGCCGTAGGTGGCA
TCGCCCTCGCCCTCGCCGGACACGCTGAACTTGTGGCCGTTTACGTCGCCGTCCAGCTCGACCAGGATGG
GCACCACCCCGGTGAACAGCTCCTCGCCCTTGCTCACCATGGTGGCGGCCGCTGGCACGGCTCCGGCCTC
GGCTTCGTCTTCGACGAGAGTCTCGACCTCGATCTCCGTTCCGCCGATGTTCAGTTTGGTGGTTTTGCGG
ATATCTCCGTGAATCAATATGTGCTCGTGGATCAGGACGCGCAGGTAGTGTCCCAACAACCCCCAACAAT
TTTTACTCATCAGATCAATAATCGTGTGACCTACGGTGGAGCCATAGACGCTCAGGACGCCAAAACCTTC
GGGCCCCAAAATGAAGAGAATTGGGAACATACCCCAGCTCACGAAAAACAGCCATGCCATGCCGGTCACG
ACCTGGCGGCACCGACCCTTTGGCACAGTATGATAACCCTCGATATATGCTTTGGCGGCGTGAAAAAATG
TGTTCGCGCCATAGCACAATCCAAGACAAAAGAAGATGACTTTAACATAGCCGGTTGCCATGGCGCTGGT
AGCCCCCCACACGATAGTCCCGATGTCTGAGACAAGGAGTCCCATGGTTCTCCTGCTGTAGTCGTTGCTC
AGGCCGGTGAGGTTGCTCAGGCGGATAAGGATGACAGGACAAGTGAGCAGCCACTCTGCATAGCGCAGCC
ACTGCACCCGGTGTCCTGTGGCAAGGTAGAGCATAGAGGGATTCTTAAACTCAAAAAAGAACTCGAGAAT
CACCTTAACCATTTCAATGGCGCACACATAGATCTCCTCCCAGCCGCATGTAGATTTCCAGGTTTGGTAG
GCATAGAACATCAGCAGCAAAATGCTGAATCCTGCTGCAAGCCACTGCAGGACATTTGACGCGGTCTGAG
CGCCGTTCGTGCCGCGAGATTCAATCCATCCGGCACAGTAACATTGATCCTCAGGGACCAGGACGGACCC
GTTCACCACCACAGGATTAGTAACGAACAAAAGTTCGCGTCCGACGGCAGACAAAGCGCCGCCATAGTCC
ATGGTGGACCGGTAAGTGACAGTGGCGCGCCGAATTCTTTGCCAAAATGATGAGACAGCACAATAACCAG
CACGTTGCCCAGGAGCTGTAGGAAAAAGAAGAAGGCATGAACATGGTTAGCAGAGGCTCTAGCTAGAGCC
GCCGGTCACACGCCAGAAGCCGAACCCCGCCCTGCCCCGTCCCCCCCGAAGGCAGCCGTCCCCCCGCGGA
CAGCCCCGAGGCTGGAGAGGGAGAAGGGGACGGCGGCGCGGCGACGCACGAAGGCCCTCCCCGCCCATTT
CCTTCCTGCCGGCGCCGCACCGCTTCGCCCCGCGCCCGCTAGAGGGGGTGCGGCGGCGCCTCCCAGATTT
CGGCTCCGCACAGATTTGGGACAAAGGAAGTCCCTGCGCCCTCTCGCACGATTACCATAAAAGGCAATGG
CTGCGGCTCGCCGCGCCTCGACAGCCGCCGGCGCTCCGGGGGCCGCCGCGCCCCTCCCCCGAGCCCTCCC
CGGCCCGAGGCGGCCCCGCCCCGCCCGGCACCCCCACCTGCCGCCACCCCCCGCCCGGCACGGCGAGCCC
CGCGCCACGCCCCGTACGGAGCCCCGCACCCGAAGCCGGGCCGTGCTCAGCAACTCGGGGAGGGGGGTGC
AGGGGGGGTTGCAGCCCGACCGACGCGCCCACACCCCCTGCTCACCCCCCCACGCACACACCCCGCACGC
AGCCTTTGTTCCCCTCGCAGCCCCCCCCGCACCGCGGGGCACCGCCCCCGGCCGCGCTCCCCTCGCGCAC
ACTGCGGAGCGCACAAAGCCCCGCGCCGCGCCCGCAGCGCTCACAGCCGCCGGGCAGCGCGGAGCCGCAC
GCGGCGCTCCCCACGCACACACACACGCACGCACCCCCCGAGCCGCTCCCCCCGCACAAAGGGCCCTCCC
GGAGCCCCTCAAGGCTTTCACGCAGCCACAGAAAAGAAACAAGCCGTCATTAAACCAAGCGCTAATTACA
GCCCGGAGGAGAAGGGCCGTCCCGCCCGCTCACCTGTGGGAGTAACGCGGTCAGTCAGAGCCGGGGCGGG
CGGCGCGAGGCGGCGGCGGAGCGGGGCACGGGGCGAAGGCAGCGCGCAGCGACTCCCGCCCGCCGCGCGC
TTCGCTTTTTATAGGGCCGCCGCCGCCGCCGCCTCGCCATAAAAGGAAACTTTCGGAGCGCGCCGCTCTG
ATTGGCTGCCGCCGCACCTCTCCGCCTCGCCCCGCCCCGCCCCYCGCCCCSMYCSSYSCMSMAAATAATT
AAAAAATAAATAAATACAAAATTGGGGGTGGGGAGGGGGGGGAGATGGGGAGAGTGAAGCAGAACGTGGG
GCTCACCTCGACCATGGTAATAGCGATGACTAATACGTAGATGTACTGCCAAGTAGGAAAGTCCCATAAG
GTCATGTACTGGGCATAATGCCAGGCGGGCCATTTACCGTCATTGACGTCAATAGGGGGCGTACTTGGCA
TATGATACACTTGATGTACTGCCAAGTGGGCAGTTTACCGTAAATACTCCACCCATTGACGTCAATGGAA
AGTCCCTATTGGCGTTACTATGGGAACATACGTCATTATTGACGTCAATGGGCGGGGGTCGTTGGGCGGT
CAGCCAGGCGGGCCATTTACCGTAAGTTATGTAACGCGGAACTCCATATATGGGCTATGAACTAATGACC
CCGTAATTGATTACTATTAATAACTAGTGGATCCCCCGGGCTGCAGGAATTCGATAAAAGTTTTGTTACT
TTATAGAAGAAATTTTGAGTTTTTGTTTTTTTTAATAAATAAATAAACATAAATAAATTGTTTGTTGAAT
TTATTATTAGTATGTAAGTGTAAATATAATAAAACTTAATATCTATTCAAATTAATAAATAAACCTCGAT
ATACAGACCGATAAAACACATGCGTCAATTTTACACATGATTATCTTTAACGTACGTCACAATATGATTA
TCTTTCTAGGGTTAATCTAGCTGCGTGTTCTGCAGCGTGTCGAGCATCTTCATCTGCTCCATCACGCTGT
AAAACACATTTGCACCGCGAGTCTGCCCGTCCTCCACGGGTTCAAAAACGTGAATGAACGAGGCGCGCTC
ACTGGCCGTCGTTTTACAACGTCGTGACTGGGAAAACCCTGGCGTTACCCAACTTAATCGCCTTGCAGCA
CATCCCCCTTTCGCCAGCTGGCGTAATAGCGAAGAGGCCCGCACCGATCGCCCTTCCCAACAGTTGCGCA
GCCTGAATGGCGAATGGG
[124 nt withheld, positions 7859-7982]
C
[91 nt withheld, positions 7984-8074]
A
[49 nt withheld, positions 8076-8124]
CCTTTGACGTTGGAGTCCACGTTCTTT
[37 nt withheld, positions 8152-8188]
ACCCTATCTCGGTCTATTCTTTTGATTTATAAGGGATTTTGCCGATTTCGGCCTATTGGTTAAAAAATGA
GCTGATTTAACAAAAATTTAACGCGAATTTTAACAAAATATTAACGCTTACAATTTAGGTGGCACTTTTC
GGGGAAATGTGCGCGGAACCCCTATTTGTTTATTTTTCTAAATACATTCAAATATGTATCCGCTCATGAG
ACAATAACCCTGATAAATGCTTCAATAATATTGAAAAAGGAAGAGTATGAGTATTCAACATTTCCGTGTC
GCCCTTATTCCCTTTTTTGCGGCATTTTGCCTTCCTGTTTTTGCTCACCCAGAAACGCTGGTGAAAGTAA
AAGATGCTGAAGATCAGTTGGGTGCACGAGTGGGTTACATCGAACTGGATCTCAACAGCGGTAAGATCCT
TGAGAGTTTTCGCCCCGAAGAACGTTTTCCAATGATGAGCACTTTTAAAGTTCTGCTATGTGGCGCGGTA
TTATCCCGTATTGACGCCGGGCAAGAGCAACTCGGTCGCCGCATACACTATTCTCAGAATGACTTGGTTG
AGTACTCACCAGTCACAGAAAAGCATCTTACGGATGGCATGACAGTAAGAGAATTATGCAGTGCTGCCAT
AACCATGAGTGATAACACTGCGGCCAACTTACTTCTGACAACGATCGGAGGACCGAAGGAGCTAACCGCT
TTTTTGCACAACATGGGGGATCATGTAACTCGCCTTGATCGTTGGGAACCGGAGCTGAATGAAGCCATAC
CAAACGACGAGCGTGACACCACGATGCCTGTAGCAATGGCAACAACGTTGCGCAAACTATTAACTGGCGA
ACTACTTACTCTAGCTTCCCGGCAACAATTAATAGACTGGATGGAGGCGGATAAAGTTGCAGGACCACTT
CTGCGCTCGGCCCTTCCGGCTGGCTGGTTTATTGCTGATAAATCTGGAGCCGGTGAGCGTGGGTCTCGCG
GTATCATTGCAGCACTGGGGCCAGATGGTAAGCCCTCCCGTATCGTAGTTATCTACACGACGGGGAGTCA
GGCAACTATGGATGAACGAAATAGACAGATCGCTGAGATAGGTGCCTCACTGATTAAGCATTGGTAACTG
TCAGACCAAGTTTACTCATATATACTTTAGATTGATTTAAAACTTCATTTTTAATTTAAAAGGATCTAGG
TGAAGATCCTTTTTGATAATCTCATGACCAAAATCCCTTAACGTGAGTTTTCGTTCCACTGAGCGTCAGA
CCCCGTAGAAAAGATCAAAGGATCTTCTTGAGATCCTTTTTTTCTGCGCGTAATCTGCTGCTTGCAAACA
AAAAAACCACCGCTACCAGCGGTGGTTTGTTTGCCGGATCAAGAGCTACCAACTCTTTTTCCGAAGGTAA
CTGGCTTCAGCAGAGCGCAGATACCAAATACTGTTCTTCTAGTGTAGCCGTAGTTAGGCCACCACTTCAA
GAACTCTGTAGCACCGCCTACATACCTCGCTCTGCTAATCC
